>Addgene plasmid #163039 | pGS-21a-PcAad1 | addgene full sequence | sequence record 320871 | Addgene NGS Result
TAATACGACTCACTATAGGGGAATTGTGAGCGGATAACAATTCCCCTCTAGAAATAATTTTGTTTAACTT
TAAGAAGGAGATATACATATGTCTGGTTCTCATCATCATCATCATCATAGCAGCGGTATGTCCCCTATAC
TAGGTTATTGGAAAATTAAGGGCCTTGTGCAACCCACTCGACTTCTTTTGGAATATCTTGAAGAAAAATA
TGAAGAGCATTTGTATGAGCGCGATGAAGGTGATAAATGGCGAAACAAAAAGTTTGAATTGGGTTTGGAG
TTTCCCAATCTTCCTTATTATATTGATGGTGATGTTAAATTAACACAGTCTATGGCCATCATACGTTATA
TAGCTGACAAGCACAACATGTTGGGTGGTTGTCCAAAAGAGCGTGCAGAGATTTCAATGCTTGAAGGAGC
GGTTTTGGATATTAGATACGGTGTTTCGAGAATTGCATATAGTAAAGACTTTGAAACTCTCAAAGTTGAT
TTTCTTAGCAAGCTACCTGAAATGCTGAAAATGTTCGAAGATCGTTTATGTCATAAAACATATTTAAATG
GTGATCATGTAACCCATCCTGACTTCATGTTGTATGACGCTCTTGATGTTGTTTTATACATGGACCCAAT
GTGCCTGGATGCGTTCCCAAAATTAGTTTGTTTTAAAAAACGTATTGAAGCTATCCCACAAATTGATAAG
TACTTGAAATCCAGCAAGTATATAGCATGGCCTTTGCAGGGCTGGCAAGCCACGTTTGGTGGTGGCGACC
ATCCTCCAAAATCGGATCTGGGCCACACAGGCCATAGATCTGGTACCGACGACGACGACAAGGCCATGGC
TGATATCGGATCCATGAACATCTGGGCACCCGCACCTGAGCCTCCGACTAAGCTCGGCCGTCACAGGCAG
CTTGCTCCCGGATGTGGTCTCCATGTATCGCCCATCCAGCTCGGCGCAATGAGTATCGGCGACAAGTGGC
ATCCATATGGCATGGGCACCATGGACAAGGAAGCCAGCTTCAAGCTCCTCGACGCATTCTACAACGCTGG
TGGTAACTTCATTGATACCGCTAATGTCTACCAAGACGAGACATCCGAGGAATTTATTGGCGAGTGGATG
GAGGCTCGGGGCAACCGCGACCAGATGGTCGTTGCTACCAAGTACAGTCTGGTCTACAAACGGGGTGCCA
GCTTCGAAGAGATCCCGCAGAAGACGCAGTATGTCGGCAACAGCCTCAAGTCGATGCACATCTCAGTGCA
CGACTCATTGCGCAAGCTGCGCACGAGCTACATCGATATATTCTACGTTCACTTCTGGGACTACACTTGC
ACAATTGAGGAGGTGATGAACGGCTTGCACAATCTTGTTGCACAGGGCAAGGTTCTCTACCTCGGTGTCT
CGGACACACCCGCCTGGGTTGTCTCGAAGGCGAACAACTATGCGCGCATGGCCGGCAAGACGCCTTTCGT
CATCTACGAGGGAGAGTGGAACATCACGATGCGCGACATGGAGCGCGACATCATTCCGATGTGCATTCAC
GAAGGGATGGCCATCGCGCCCTGGAATGTGCTTTGCGCCGGCAAGATACGCACGGACGCCGAGGAGGAGC
GCCGTCTCAAGTCCGGCGAGGGTGGGCGTACGCTCCTACAGTTCGACGGATGGCTCCGGAACGAGACCGA
GCGCAAGGTCAGCAAGGCACTCGAGAAGGTCGCTGAAGAGATCGGCGCAAAGAGTATCACATCCGTCGCA
ATTGCGTACCTCATGCAGAAGTTCCCCTACGTCTTCCCCATTGTCGGTGGACGCAAGGTCGAACACCTGT
ACGCCAACCTCGAGGCGCTCGACATCTCGCTCAGCCCCGAGCAGATGCAGTTCCTGAACGACACAGTACC
CTTCAACAAGGGCTTCCCATACCTTCTCTTCGGTGATGGGTCCGACTACAACATCGTACACAAGGCTGCA
GGTCATTATGACAAGTGGCCCGCGCAACAGGCTATCCGCCCCCAGAAGGCGGCCGCACTCGAGCACCACC
ACCACCACCACTGAGATCCGGCTGCTAACAAAGCCCGAAAGGAAGCTGAGTTGGCTGCTGCCACCGCTGA
GCAATAACTAGCATAACCCCTTGGGGCCTCTAAACGGGTCTTGAGGGGTTTTTTGCTGAAAGGAGGAACT
ATATCCGGATTGGCGAATGGG
[124 nt withheld, positions 2192-2315]
C
[91 nt withheld, positions 2317-2407]
A
[49 nt withheld, positions 2409-2457]
CCTTTGACGTTGGAGTCCACGTTCTTT
[37 nt withheld, positions 2485-2521]
ACCCTATCTCGGTCTATTCTTTTGATTTATAAGGGATTTTGCCGATTTCGGCCTATTGGTTAAAAAATGA
GCTGATTTAACAAAAATTTAACGCGAATTTTAACAAAATATTAACGCTTACAATTTAGGTGGCACTTTTC
GGGGAAATGTGCGCGGAACCCCTATTTGTTTATTTTTCTAAATACATTCAAATATGTATCCGCTCATGAG
ACAATAACCCTGATAAATGCTTCAATAATATTGAAAAAGGAAGAGTATGAGTATTCAACATTTCCGTGTC
GCCCTTATTCCCTTTTTTGCGGCATTTTGCCTTCCTGTTTTTGCTCACCCAGAAACGCTGGTGAAAGTAA
AAGATGCTGAAGATCAGTTGGGTGCACGAGTGGGTTACATCGAACTGGATCTCAACAGCGGTAAGATCCT
TGAGAGTTTTCGCCCCGAAGAACGTTTTCCAATGATGAGCACTTTTAAAGTTCTGCTATGTGGCGCGGTA
TTATCCCGTATTGACGCCGGGCAAGAGCAACTCGGTCGCCGCATACACTATTCTCAGAATGACTTGGTTG
AGTACTCACCAGTCACAGAAAAGCATCTTACGGATGGCATGACAGTAAGAGAATTATGCAGTGCTGCCAT
AACCATGAGTGATAACACTGCGGCCAACTTACTTCTGACAACGATCGGAGGACCGAAGGAGCTAACCGCT
TTTTTGCACAACATGGGGGATCATGTAACTCGCCTTGATCGTTGGGAACCGGAGCTGAATGAAGCCATAC
CAAACGACGAGCGTGACACCACGATGCCTGCAGCAATGGCAACAACGTTGCGCAAACTATTAACTGGCGA
ACTACTTACTCTAGCTTCCCGGCAACAATTAATAGACTGGATGGAGGCGGATAAAGTTGCAGGACCACTT
CTGCGCTCGGCCCTTCCGGCTGGCTGGTTTATTGCTGATAAATCTGGAGCCGGTGAGCGTGGGTCTCGCG
GTATCATTGCAGCACTGGGGCCAGATGGTAAGCCCTCCCGTATCGTAGTTATCTACACGACGGGGAGTCA
GGCAACTATGGATGAACGAAATAGACAGATCGCTGAGATAGGTGCCTCACTGATTAAGCATTGGTAACTG
TCAGACCAAGTTTACTCATATATACTTTAGATTGATTTAAAACTTCATTTTTAATTTAAAAGGATCTAGG
TGAAGATCCTTTTTGATAATCTCATGACCAAAATCCCTTAACGTGAGTTTTCGTTCCACTGAGCGTCAGA
CCCCGTAGAAAAGATCAAAGGATCTTCTTGAGATCCTTTTTTTCTGCGCGTAATCTGCTGCTTGCAAACA
AAAAAACCACCGCTACCAGCGGTGGTTTGTTTGCCGGATCAAGAGCTACCAACTCTTTTTCCGAAGGTAA
CTGGCTTCAGCAGAGCGCAGATACCAAATACTGTCCTTCTAGTGTAGCCGTAGTTAGGCCACCACTTCAA
GAACTCTGTAGCACCGCCTACATACCTCGCTCTGCTAATCCTGTTACCAGTGGCTGCTGCCAGTGGCGAT
AAGTCGTGTCTTACCGGGTTGGACTCAAGACGATAGTTACCGGATAAGGCGCAGCGGTCGGGCTGAACGG
GGGGTTCGTGCACACAGCCCAGCTTGGAGCGAACGACCTACACCGAACTGAGATACCTACAGCGTGAGCT
ATGAGAAAGCGCCACGCTTCCCGAAGGGAGAAAGGCGGACAGGTATCCGGTAAGCGGCAGGGTCGGAACA
GGAGAGCGCACGAGGGAGCTTCCAGGGGGAAACGCCTGGTATCTTTATAGTCCTGTCGGGTTTCGCCACC
TCTGACTTGAGCGTCGATTTTTGTGATGCTCGTCAGGGGGGCGGAGCCTATGGAAAAACGCCAGCAACGC
GGCCTTTTTACGGTTCCTGGCCTTTTGCTGGCCTTTTGCTCACATGTTCTTTCCTGCGTTATCCCCTGAT
TCTGTGGATAACCGTATTACCGCCTTTGAGTGAGCTGATACCGCTCGCCGCAGCCGAACGACCGAGCGCA
GCGAGTCAGTGAGCGAGGAAGCGGAAGAGCGCCTGATGCGGTATTTTCTCCTTACGCATCTGTGCGGTAT
TTCACACCGCAATGGTGCACTCTCAGTACAATCTGCTCTGATGCCGCATAGTTAAGCCAGTATACACTCC
GCTATCGCTACGTGACTGGGTCATGGCTGCGCCCCGACACCCGCCAACACCCGCTGACGCGCCCTGACGG
GCTTGTCTGCTCCCGGCATCCGCTTACAGACAAGCTGTGACCGTCTCCGGGAGCTGCATGTGTCAGAGGT
TTTCACCGTCATCACCGAAACGCGCGAGGCAGCTGCGGTAAAGCTCATCAGCGTGGTCGTGAAGCGATTC
ACAGATGTCTGCCTGTTCATCCGCGTCCAGCTCGTTGAGTTTCTCCAGAAGCGTTAATGTCTGGCTTCTG
ATAAAGCGGGCCATGTTAAGGGCGGTTTTTTCCTGTTTGGTCACTGATGCCTCCGTGTAAGGGGGATTTC
TGTTCATGGGGGTAATGATACCGATGAAACGAGAGAGGATGCTCACGATACGGGTTACTGATGATGAACA
TGCCCGGTTACTGGAACGTTGTGAGGGTAAACAACTGGCGGTATGGATGCGGCGGGACCAGAGAAAAATC
ACTCAGGGTCAATGCCAGCGCTTCGTTAATACAGATGTAGGTGTTCCACAGGGTAGCCAGCAGCATCCTG
CGATGCAGATCCGGAACATAATGGTGCAGGGCGCTGACTTCCGCGTTTCCAGACTTTACGAAACACGGAA
ACCGAAGACCATTCATGTTGTTGCTCAGGTCGCAGACGTTTTGCAGCAGCAGTCGCTTCACGTTCGCTCG
CGTATCGGTGATTCATTCTGCTAACCAGTAAGGCAACCCCGCCAGCCTAGCCGGGTCCTCAACGACAGGA
GCACGATCATGCGCACCCGTGGGGCCGCCATGCCGGCGATAATGGCCTGCTTCTCGCCGAAACGTTTGGT
GGCGGGACCAGTGACGAAGGCTTGAGCGAGGGCGTGCAAGATTCCGAATACCGCAAGCGACAGGCCGATC
ATCGTCGCGCTCCAGCGAAAGCGGTCCTCGCCGAAAATGACCCAGAGCGCTGCCGGCACCTGTCCTACGA
GTTGCATGATAAAGAAGACAGTCATAAGTGCGGCGACGATAGTCATGCCCCGCGCCCACCGGAAGGAGCT
GACTGGGTTGAAGGCTCTCAAGGGCATCGGTCGAGATCCCGGTGCCTAATGAGTGAGCTAACTTACATTA
ATTGCGTTGCGCTCACTGCCCGCTTTCCAGTCGGGAAACCTGTCGTGCCAGCTGCATTAATGAATCGGCC
AACGCGCGGGGAGAGGCGGTTTGCGTATTGGGCGCCAGGGTGGTTTTTCTTTTCACCAGTGAGACGGGCA
ACAGCTGATTGCCCTTCACCGCCTGGCCCTGAGAGAGTTGCAGCAAGCGGTCCACGCTGGTTTGCCCCAG
CAGGCGAAAATCCTGTTTGATGGTGGTTAACGGCGGGATATAACATGAGCTGTCTTCGGTATCGTCGTAT
CCCACTACCGAGATGTCCGCACCAACGCGCAGCCCGGACTCGGTAATGGCGCGCATTGCGCCCAGCGCCA
TCTGATCGTTGGCAACCAGCATCGCAGTGGGAACGATGCCCTCATTCAGCATTTGCATGGTTTGTTGAAA
ACCGGACATGGCACTCCAGTCGCCTTCCCGTTCCGCTATCGGCTGAATTTGATTGCGAGTGAGATATTTA
TGCCAGCCAGCCAGACGCAGACGCGCCGAGACAGAACTTAATGGGCCCGCTAACAGCGCGATTTGCTGGT
GACCCAATGCGACCAGATGCTCCACGCCCAGTCGCGTACCGTCTTCATGGGAGAAAATAATACTGTTGAT
GGGTGTCTGGTCAGAGACATCAAGAAATAACGCCGGAACATTAGTGCAGGCAGCTTCCACAGCAATGGCA
TCCTGGTCATCCAGCGGATAGTTAATGATCAGCCCACTGACGCGTTGCGCGAGAAGATTGTGCACCGCCG
CTTTACAGGCTTCGACGCCGCTTCGTTCTACCATCGACACCACCACGCTGGCACCCAGTTGATCGGCGCG
AGATTTAATCGCCGCGACAATTTGCGACGGCGCGTGCAGGGCCAGACTGGAGGTGGCAACGCCAATCAGC
AACGACTGTTTGCCCGCCAGTTGTTGTGCCACGCGGTTGGGAATGTAATTCAGCTCCGCCATCGCCGCTT
CCACTTTTTCCCGCGTTTTCGCAGAAACGTGGCTGGCCTGGTTCACCACGCGGGAAACGGTCTGATAAGA
GACACCGGCATACTCTGCGACATCGTATAACGTTACTGGTTTCACATTCACCACCCTGAATTGACTCTCT
TCCGGGCGCTATCATGCCATACCGCGAAAGGTTTTGCGCCATTCGATGGTGTCCGGGATCTCGACGCTCT
CCCTTATGCGACTCCTGCATTAGGAAGCAGCCCAGTAGTAGGTTGAGGCCGTTGAGCACCGCCGCCGCAA
GGAATGGTGCATGCAAGGAGATGGCGCCCAACAGTCCCCCGGCCACGGGGCCTGCCACCATACCCACGCC
GAAACAAGCGCTCATGAGCCCGAAGTGGCGAGCCCGATCTTCCCCATCGGTGATGTCGGCGATATAGGCG
CCAGCAACCGCACCTGTGGCGCCGGTGATGCCGGCCACGATGCGTCCGGCGTAGAGGATCGAGATCGATC
TCGATCCCGCGAAAT
Features (pLannotate 1.2.2; 21 found; start..end, strand, type, name):
      1..19      +  promoter       T7 promoter: promoter for bacteriophage T7 RNA polymerase
     20..44      +  protein_bind   lac operator: The lac repressor binds to the lac operator to inhibit transcription in E. coli. This inhibition can be relieved by adding lactose or isopropyl-β-D-thiogalactopyranoside (IPTG). lac repressor encoded by lacI
     59..81      +  RBS            RBS: efficient ribosome binding site from bacteriophage T7 gene 10 (Olins and Rangwala, 1989)
    101..118     +  CDS            capTEV™ (fragment): composite tag for in vivo biotinylation, TEV protease cleavage, and 6xHis tagging
    128..781     +  CDS            GST26_SCHJA: Experimental evidence at protein level: Swiss-Prot protein existence level 1. GST isoenzymes appear to play a central role in the parasite detoxification system. Other functions are also suspected including a role in increasing the solubility of haematin in the parasite gut. From Schistosoma japonicum (Blood fluke).
    854..2008    +  CDS            AAD_PHACH: Experimental evidence at protein level: Swiss-Prot protein existence level 1. From Phanerochaete chrysosporium (White-rot fungus) (Sporotrichum pruinosum).
   2024..2041    +  CDS            9xHis (fragment): 9xHis affinity tag
   2051..2100    +  CDS            SET1 (fragment): solubility-enhancement tag derived from T7 phage gene 10B
   2108..2155    +  terminator     T7 terminator: transcription terminator for bacteriophage T7 RNA polymerase
   2192..2620    +  rep_origin     f1 ori (sequence partly withheld): f1 bacteriophage origin of replication; arrow indicates direction of (+) strand synthesis
   2673..2777    +  promoter       AmpR promoter: bla
   2778..3638    +  CDS            AmpR: β-lactamase; bla; confers resistance to ampicillin, carbenicillin, and related antibiotics
   3809..4397    +  rep_origin     ori: high-copy-number ColE1/pMB1/pBR322/pUC origin of replication
   4583..4722    -  misc_feature   bom: basis of mobility region from pBR322
   4824..5015    -  CDS            rop: Rop protein, which maintains plasmids at low copy number; rop
   5032..5412    +  CDS            YPB1_ECOLX: Protein predicted: Swiss-Prot protein existence level 4. From Escherichia coli.
   5484..5775    -  CDS            TcR (fragment): tetracycline efflux protein; tet; confers resistance to tetracycline
   5790..5811    -  protein_bind   CAP binding site: CAP binding activates transcription in the presence of cAMP. E. coli catabolite activator protein
   5824..6906    -  CDS            lacI: lac repressor; lacI; The lac repressor binds to the lac operator to inhibit transcription in E. coli. This inhibition can be relieved by adding lactose or isopropyl-β-D-thiogalactopyranoside (IPTG).
   6907..6984    -  promoter       lacI promoter: lacI
   6992..7271    -  CDS            TcR (fragment): tetracycline efflux protein; tet; confers resistance to tetracycline
