[The description below was written by a language model from this plasmid's Addgene catalogue record and pLannotate feature annotations shown in this document.]
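Description:
pGS-21a-PcAad1 is a bacterial expression plasmid of about 7.3 kb, built on the pGS-21a backbone, for producing the aryl-alcohol dehydrogenase (Aad1) of the white-rot fungus Phanerochaete chrysosporium in E. coli. It replicates from a ColE1/pBR322-type origin accompanied by the bom region and the rop gene, which normally limits copy number (the catalogue lists copy number as unknown). Selection is by ampicillin through the β-lactamase gene. An f1 origin is also present, along with short tetracycline-resistance gene fragments that are non-functional remnants of the pBR322 lineage.

The expression cassette is a classic T7lac arrangement: a T7 promoter followed directly by a lac operator and the phage T7 gene 10 ribosome binding site, closed by a T7 terminator. A plasmid-borne lacI gene supplies the repressor. Transcription therefore depends on a host that provides T7 RNA polymerase, such as the DE3 lysogen the depositors recommend, and is induced with IPTG. The open reading frame starts with a short His-tag-like segment, which the annotation software matched to a fragment of a composite tag. Schistosoma japonicum glutathione S-transferase follows, then the 1,155 bp Aad coding sequence, then a C-terminal histidine tag. The catalogue describes this as an N-terminal GST and a C-terminal His6 fusion. The upstream histidine stretch appears only in the feature table.

GST aids solubility and allows glutathione affinity capture, and the histidine tags permit metal-affinity purification. The depositors note that mild induction conditions help limit inclusion body formation. The plasmid is intended for recombinant production and purification of the enzyme for biochemical characterization.
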