Addgene plasmid #163039: pGS-21a-PcAad1
Purpose: expression of aryl-alcohol dehydrogenase from the white-rot fungus Phanerochaete chrysosporium
Depositing lab: Jean-Marie Francois. Depositing organization: Institut National Des Sciences Appliquees (INSA) - Toulouse. Publication: Cloning, expression and characterization of an aryl-alcohol dehydrogenase from the white-rot fungus Phanerochaete chrysosporium strain BKM-F-1767. Yang DD, Francois JM, de Billerbeck GM. BMC Microbiol. 2012 Jun 28;12:126. doi: 10.1186/1471-2180-12-126. PubMed 22742413.
Backbone
  Vector backbone: pGS-21a
  Backbone size w/o insert (bp): 6000
  Total vector size (bp): 7300
  Vector type: Bacterial Expression
Growth in bacteria
  Bacterial resistance: Ampicillin, 100 μg/mL
  Growth temperature: 37°C
  Growth strain: DH5alpha
  Growth instructions: Depositors suggest using BL21 Star™(DE3) for protein expression and purification. 0.1 mM IPTG, 16C induction to minimize inclusion body formation
  Copy number: Unknown
Gene/Insert
  Gene/Insert name: aryl-alcohol dehydrogenase
  Species: Phanerochaete chrysosporium
  Insert size (bp): 1155
  Tag / fusion protein: GST (N terminal on insert); His6 (C terminal on insert)
Terms and licenses: Academic/Nonprofit Terms; Industry Terms: Not Available to Industry
How to cite: pGS-21a-PcAad1 was a gift from Jean-Marie Francois (Addgene plasmid # 163039 ; http://n2t.net/addgene:163039 ; RRID:Addgene_163039)
